Addgene plasmid #139971: pET30a-His6-ABP-LOXCAT
Purpose: Fusion of A. viridans lactate oxidase (LOX) and E. coli catalase (CAT) that converts lactate into pyruvate without producing H2O2. Contains a albumin binding peptide (ABP).
Depositing lab: Vamsi Mootha. Depositing organization: Massachusetts General Hospital. Publication: An engineered enzyme that targets circulating lactate to alleviate intracellular NADH:NAD(+) imbalance. Patgiri A, Skinner OS, Miyazaki Y, Schleifer G, Marutani E, Shah H, Sharma R, Goodman RP, To TL, Robert Bao X, Ichinose F, Zapol WM, Mootha VK. Nat Biotechnol. 2020 Jan 13. pii: 10.1038/s41587-019-0377-7. doi: 10.1038/s41587-019-0377-7. PubMed 31932725.
Backbone
  Vector backbone: pET30a
  Backbone size w/o insert (bp): 8880
  Vector type: Bacterial Expression
Growth in bacteria
  Bacterial resistance: Kanamycin, 50 μg/mL
  Growth temperature: 37°C
  Growth strain: DH5alpha
  Copy number: High Copy
Gene/Insert
  Gene/Insert name: A fusion of lactate oxidase from A. viridans and catalase from E. coli (alt name: His6-ABP-LOXCAT)
  Species: Lactate oxidase from A. viridans and Catalase from E. coli
  Insert size (bp): 3639
  Promoter: T7
  Tag / fusion protein: His6 (N terminal on backbone)
  Cloning method: Restriction Enzyme; 5′ cloning site NdeI (unknown if destroyed); 3′ cloning site XhoI (unknown if destroyed)
  Sequencing primers: 5′ TTGTGAGCGGATAACAATTCCCC; 3′ AAGGGGTTATGCTAGTTATTGCTCAG
Resource information
  A portion of this plasmid was derived from a plasmid made by: Synthesized by Genscript Biotech
Terms and licenses: Academic/Nonprofit Terms; Industry Terms: Not Available to Industry
How to cite: pET30a-His6-ABP-LOXCAT was a gift from Vamsi Mootha (Addgene plasmid # 139971 ; http://n2t.net/addgene:139971 ; RRID:Addgene_139971)
