[The description below was written by a language model from this plasmid's Addgene catalogue record and pLannotate feature annotations shown in this document.]
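Description:
pET30a-His6-ABP-LOXCAT is a bacterial expression plasmid built on the pET30a backbone for T7-driven production of an engineered two-enzyme fusion protein in E. coli. It is selected with kanamycin through an aph(3')-Ia KanR gene and replicates from a ColE1/pMB1-type origin. The backbone also carries the bom and rop elements, which is typical of pBR322-derived pET vectors, although the catalogue lists the plasmid as high copy. An f1 origin is also present. The annotated short tetracycline-resistance and AmpR promoter fragments appear to be backbone remnants rather than functional parts. The catalogue's "backbone size without insert" nearly matches the full sequenced length of 8,873 nt, so it probably refers to the whole plasmid.

The expression cassette consists of a T7 promoter followed by a lac operator and the T7 gene 10 ribosome binding site, ending at a T7 terminator. A plasmid-borne lacI gene supplies repressor, so expression is IPTG-inducible in hosts that provide T7 RNA polymerase. The open reading frame starts with an N-terminal His6 tag. The albumin binding peptide named in the record is not annotated separately and presumably lies between this tag and the enzymes. In the feature table, E. coli catalase (katE) comes first, followed by the lactate oxidase. The software labelled the oxidase by homology to a streptococcal lctO, whereas the record gives its source as A. viridans. A second His-tag sequence is annotated downstream, but the record does not say whether it is translated.

The LOX domain oxidises lactate to pyruvate, and the fused catalase removes the hydrogen peroxide by-product. The purified protein was developed to act on circulating lactate and thereby relieve intracellular NADH:NAD+ imbalance.
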