Features (pLannotate 1.2.2; 22 found; start..end, strand, type, name):
     12..440     +  rep_origin     f1 ori (sequence partly withheld): f1 bacteriophage origin of replication; arrow indicates direction of (+) strand synthesis
    493..550     +  promoter       AmpR promoter (fragment): bla
    559..1374    -  CDS            KanR: aminoglycoside phosphotransferase; aph(3')-Ia; confers resistance to kanamycin in bacteria or G418 (Geneticin®) in eukaryotes
   1496..2084    +  rep_origin     ori: high-copy-number ColE1/pMB1/pBR322/pUC origin of replication
   2270..2409    -  misc_feature   bom: basis of mobility region from pBR322
   2511..2702    -  CDS            rop: Rop protein, which maintains plasmids at low copy number; rop
   2719..3099    +  CDS            YPB1_ECOLX: Protein predicted: Swiss-Prot protein existence level 4. From Escherichia coli.
   3171..3462    -  CDS            TcR (fragment): tetracycline efflux protein; tet; confers resistance to tetracycline
   3477..3498    -  protein_bind   CAP binding site: CAP binding activates transcription in the presence of cAMP. E. coli catabolite activator protein
   3511..4593    -  CDS            lacI: lac repressor; lacI; The lac repressor binds to the lac operator to inhibit transcription in E. coli. This inhibition can be relieved by adding lactose or isopropyl-β-D-thiogalactopyranoside (IPTG).
   4594..4671    -  promoter       lacI promoter: lacI
   4679..4958    -  CDS            TcR (fragment): tetracycline efflux protein; tet; confers resistance to tetracycline
   4984..5002    +  promoter       T7 promoter: promoter for bacteriophage T7 RNA polymerase
   5003..5027    +  protein_bind   lac operator: The lac repressor binds to the lac operator to inhibit transcription in E. coli. This inhibition can be relieved by adding lactose or isopropyl-β-D-thiogalactopyranoside (IPTG). lac repressor encoded by lacI
   5042..5064    +  RBS            RBS: efficient ribosome binding site from bacteriophage T7 gene 10 (Olins and Rangwala, 1989)
   5075..5092    +  CDS            7xHis (fragment): 6xHis affinity tag
   5183..5206    +  CDS            S-Tag (fragment): affinity and epitope tag derived from pancreatic ribonuclease A
   5270..7528    +  CDS            katE: CATE_ECOLI - Experimental evidence at protein level: Swiss-Prot protein existence level 1. Decomposes hydrogen peroxide into water and oxygen; serves to protect cells from the toxic effects of hydrogen peroxide. From Escherichia coli (strain K12).
   7589..8695    +  CDS            lctO (fragment) (sequence withheld): LA2M_STRIN - Protein inferred from homology: Swiss-Prot protein existence level 3. Involved in the L-lactate aerobic metabolism. From Streptococcus iniae (Streptococcus shiloi).
   8717..8734    +  CDS            9xHis (fragment): 9xHis affinity tag
   8744..8793    +  CDS            SET1 (fragment): solubility-enhancement tag derived from T7 phage gene 10B
   8801..8848    +  terminator     T7 terminator: transcription terminator for bacteriophage T7 RNA polymerase
>Addgene plasmid #139971 | pET30a-His6-ABP-LOXCAT | addgene full sequence | sequence record 311161 | Addgene NGS Result
TGGCGAATGGG
[124 nt withheld, positions 12-135]
C
[91 nt withheld, positions 137-227]
A
[49 nt withheld, positions 229-277]
CCTTTGACGTTGGAGTCCACGTTCTTT
[37 nt withheld, positions 305-341]
ACCCTATCTCGGTCTATTCTTTTGATTTATAAGGGATTTTGCCGATTTCGGCCTATTGGTTAAAAAATGA
GCTGATTTAACAAAAATTTAACGCGAATTTTAACAAAATATTAACGCTTACAATTTAGGTGGCACTTTTC
GGGGAAATGTGCGCGGAACCCCTATTTGTTTATTTTTCTAAATACATTCAAATATGTATCCGCTCATGAA
TTAATTCTTAGAAAAACTCATCGAGCATCAAATGAAACTGCAATTTATTCATATCAGGATTATCAATACC
ATATTTTTGAAAAAGCCGTTTCTGTAATGAAGGAGAAAACTCACCGAGGCAGTTCCATAGGATGGCAAGA
TCCTGGTATCGGTCTGCGATTCCGACTCGTCCAACATCAATACAACCTATTAATTTCCCCTCGTCAAAAA
TAAGGTTATCAAGTGAGAAATCACCATGAGTGACGACTGAATCCGGTGAGAATGGCAAAAGTTTATGCAT
TTCTTTCCAGACTTGTTCAACAGGCCAGCCATTACGCTCGTCATCAAAATCACTCGCATCAACCAAACCG
TTATTCATTCGTGATTGCGCCTGAGCGAGACGAAATACGCGATCGCTGTTAAAAGGACAATTACAAACAG
GAATCGAATGCAACCGGCGCAGGAACACTGCCAGCGCATCAACAATATTTTCACCTGAATCAGGATATTC
TTCTAATACCTGGAATGCTGTTTTCCCGGGGATCGCAGTGGTGAGTAACCATGCATCATCAGGAGTACGG
ATAAAATGCTTGATGGTCGGAAGAGGCATAAATTCCGTCAGCCAGTTTAGTCTGACCATCTCATCTGTAA
CATCATTGGCAACGCTACCTTTGCCATGTTTCAGAAACAACTCTGGCGCATCGGGCTTCCCATACAATCG
ATAGATTGTCGCACCTGATTGCCCGACATTATCGCGAGCCCATTTATACCCATATAAATCAGCATCCATG
TTGGAATTTAATCGCGGCCTAGAGCAAGACGTTTCCCGTTGAATATGGCTCATAACACCCCTTGTATTAC
TGTTTATGTAAGCAGACAGTTTTATTGTTCATGACCAAAATCCCTTAACGTGAGTTTTCGTTCCACTGAG
CGTCAGACCCCGTAGAAAAGATCAAAGGATCTTCTTGAGATCCTTTTTTTCTGCGCGTAATCTGCTGCTT
GCAAACAAAAAAACCACCGCTACCAGCGGTGGTTTGTTTGCCGGATCAAGAGCTACCAACTCTTTTTCCG
AAGGTAACTGGCTTCAGCAGAGCGCAGATACCAAATACTGTCCTTCTAGTGTAGCCGTAGTTAGGCCACC
ACTTCAAGAACTCTGTAGCACCGCCTACATACCTCGCTCTGCTAATCCTGTTACCAGTGGCTGCTGCCAG
TGGCGATAAGTCGTGTCTTACCGGGTTGGACTCAAGACGATAGTTACCGGATAAGGCGCAGCGGTCGGGC
TGAACGGGGGGTTCGTGCACACAGCCCAGCTTGGAGCGAACGACCTACACCGAACTGAGATACCTACAGC
GTGAGCTATGAGAAAGCGCCACGCTTCCCGAAGGGAGAAAGGCGGACAGGTATCCGGTAAGCGGCAGGGT
CGGAACAGGAGAGCGCACGAGGGAGCTTCCAGGGGGAAACGCCTGGTATCTTTATAGTCCTGTCGGGTTT
CGCCACCTCTGACTTGAGCGTCGATTTTTGTGATGCTCGTCAGGGGGGCGGAGCCTATGGAAAAACGCCA
GCAACGCGGCCTTTTTACGGTTCCTGGCCTTTTGCTGGCCTTTTGCTCACATGTTCTTTCCTGCGTTATC
CCCTGATTCTGTGGATAACCGTATTACCGCCTTTGAGTGAGCTGATACCGCTCGCCGCAGCCGAACGACC
GAGCGCAGCGAGTCAGTGAGCGAGGAAGCGGAAGAGCGCCTGATGCGGTATTTTCTCCTTACGCATCTGT
GCGGTATTTCACACCGCAATGGTGCACTCTCAGTACAATCTGCTCTGATGCCGCATAGTTAAGCCAGTAT
ACACTCCGCTATCGCTACGTGACTGGGTCATGGCTGCGCCCCGACACCCGCCAACACCCGCTGACGCGCC
CTGACGGGCTTGTCTGCTCCCGGCATCCGCTTACAGACAAGCTGTGACCGTCTCCGGGAGCTGCATGTGT
CAGAGGTTTTCACCGTCATCACCGAAACGCGCGAGGCAGCTGCGGTAAAGCTCATCAGCGTGGTCGTGAA
GCGATTCACAGATGTCTGCCTGTTCATCCGCGTCCAGCTCGTTGAGTTTCTCCAGAAGCGTTAATGTCTG
GCTTCTGATAAAGCGGGCCATGTTAAGGGCGGTTTTTTCCTGTTTGGTCACTGATGCCTCCGTGTAAGGG
GGATTTCTGTTCATGGGGGTAATGATACCGATGAAACGAGAGAGGATGCTCACGATACGGGTTACTGATG
ATGAACATGCCCGGTTACTGGAACGTTGTGAGGGTAAACAACTGGCGGTATGGATGCGGCGGGACCAGAG
AAAAATCACTCAGGGTCAATGCCAGCGCTTCGTTAATACAGATGTAGGTGTTCCACAGGGTAGCCAGCAG
CATCCTGCGATGCAGATCCGGAACATAATGGTGCAGGGCGCTGACTTCCGCGTTTCCAGACTTTACGAAA
CACGGAAACCGAAGACCATTCATGTTGTTGCTCAGGTCGCAGACGTTTTGCAGCAGCAGTCGCTTCACGT
TCGCTCGCGTATCGGTGATTCATTCTGCTAACCAGTAAGGCAACCCCGCCAGCCTAGCCGGGTCCTCAAC
GACAGGAGCACGATCATGCGCACCCGTGGGGCCGCCATGCCGGCGATAATGGCCTGCTTCTCGCCGAAAC
GTTTGGTGGCGGGACCAGTGACGAAGGCTTGAGCGAGGGCGTGCAAGATTCCGAATACCGCAAGCGACAG
GCCGATCATCGTCGCGCTCCAGCGAAAGCGGTCCTCGCCGAAAATGACCCAGAGCGCTGCCGGCACCTGT
CCTACGAGTTGCATGATAAAGAAGACAGTCATAAGTGCGGCGACGATAGTCATGCCCCGCGCCCACCGGA
AGGAGCTGACTGGGTTGAAGGCTCTCAAGGGCATCGGTCGAGATCCCGGTGCCTAATGAGTGAGCTAACT
TACATTAATTGCGTTGCGCTCACTGCCCGCTTTCCAGTCGGGAAACCTGTCGTGCCAGCTGCATTAATGA
ATCGGCCAACGCGCGGGGAGAGGCGGTTTGCGTATTGGGCGCCAGGGTGGTTTTTCTTTTCACCAGTGAG
ACGGGCAACAGCTGATTGCCCTTCACCGCCTGGCCCTGAGAGAGTTGCAGCAAGCGGTCCACGCTGGTTT
GCCCCAGCAGGCGAAAATCCTGTTTGATGGTGGTTAACGGCGGGATATAACATGAGCTGTCTTCGGTATC
GTCGTATCCCACTACCGAGATGTCCGCACCAACGCGCAGCCCGGACTCGGTAATGGCGCGCATTGCGCCC
AGCGCCATCTGATCGTTGGCAACCAGCATCGCAGTGGGAACGATGCCCTCATTCAGCATTTGCATGGTTT
GTTGAAAACCGGACATGGCACTCCAGTCGCCTTCCCGTTCCGCTATCGGCTGAATTTGATTGCGAGTGAG
ATATTTATGCCAGCCAGCCAGACGCAGACGCGCCGAGACAGAACTTAATGGGCCCGCTAACAGCGCGATT
TGCTGGTGACCCAATGCGACCAGATGCTCCACGCCCAGTCGCGTACCGTCTTCATGGGAGAAAATAATAC
TGTTGATGGGTGTCTGGTCAGAGACATCAAGAAATAACGCCGGAACATTAGTGCAGGCAGCTTCCACAGC
AATGGCATCCTGGTCATCCAGCGGATAGTTAATGATCAGCCCACTGACGCGTTGCGCGAGAAGATTGTGC
ACCGCCGCTTTACAGGCTTCGACGCCGCTTCGTTCTACCATCGACACCACCACGCTGGCACCCAGTTGAT
CGGCGCGAGATTTAATCGCCGCGACAATTTGCGACGGCGCGTGCAGGGCCAGACTGGAGGTGGCAACGCC
AATCAGCAACGACTGTTTGCCCGCCAGTTGTTGTGCCACGCGGTTGGGAATGTAATTCAGCTCCGCCATC
GCCGCTTCCACTTTTTCCCGCGTTTTCGCAGAAACGTGGCTGGCCTGGTTCACCACGCGGGAAACGGTCT
GATAAGAGACACCGGCATACTCTGCGACATCGTATAACGTTACTGGTTTCACATTCACCACCCTGAATTG
ACTCTCTTCCGGGCGCTATCATGCCATACCGCGAAAGGTTTTGCGCCATTCGATGGTGTCCGGGATCTCG
ACGCTCTCCCTTATGCGACTCCTGCATTAGGAAGCAGCCCAGTAGTAGGTTGAGGCCGTTGAGCACCGCC
GCCGCAAGGAATGGTGCATGCAAGGAGATGGCGCCCAACAGTCCCCCGGCCACGGGGCCTGCCACCATAC
CCACGCCGAAACAAGCGCTCATGAGCCCGAAGTGGCGAGCCCGATCTTCCCCATCGGTGATGTCGGCGAT
ATAGGCGCCAGCAACCGCACCTGTGGCGCCGGTGATGCCGGCCACGATGCGTCCGGCGTAGAGGATCGAG
ATCGATCTCGATCCCGCGAAATTAATACGACTCACTATAGGGGAATTGTGAGCGGATAACAATTCCCCTC
TAGAAATAATTTTGTTTAACTTTAAGAAGGAGATATACATATGCATCACCATCACCATCACTCTGGCGGC
GGCAGCGACATCTGCCTTCCGCGTTGGGGATGCCTGGAGTGGGAAGATGGCGGCGGCAGCATGAAGGAGA
CTGCCGCGGCCAAATTTGAACGCCAGCACATGGACTCTCCCGACCTGGGCACAGATGATGACGATAAGGC
TATGGCAGACATTGGATCCGAATTCGAGCTCAGCCAACACAATGAGAAGAATCCGCATCAACATCAAAGC
CCGCTGCACGATAGCAGCGAGGCGAAGCCGGGTATGGACAGCCTGGCGCCGGAGGACGGTAGCCACCGTC
CGGCGGCGGAACCGACCCCGCCGGGCGCGCAGCCGACCGCGCCGGGTAGCCTGAAGGCGCCGGATACCCG
TAACGAGAAACTGAACAGCCTGGAAGACGTGCGTAAGGGTAGCGAGAACTACGCGCTGACCACCAACCAG
GGCGTTCGTATCGCGGACGATCAAAACAGCCTGCGTGCGGGCAGCCGTGGTCCGACCCTGCTGGAGGATT
TTATTCTGCGTGAAAAAATCACCCACTTCGACCACGAGCGTATTCCGGAACGTATTGTGCATGCGCGTGG
CAGCGCGGCGCATGGTTACTTCCAGCCGTATAAGAGCCTGAGCGACATTACCAAAGCGGATTTTCTGAGC
GACCCGAACAAGATCACCCCGGTGTTTGTTCGTTTCAGCACCGTGCAAGGTGGCGCGGGTAGCGCGGATA
CCGTTCGTGACATTCGTGGCTTTGCGACCAAATTCTACACCGAGGAAGGCATCTTTGATCTGGTTGGTAA
CAACACCCCGATCTTCTTTATTCAGGATGCGCACAAGTTTCCGGACTTCGTGCACGCGGTTAAACCGGAG
CCGCACTGGGCGATTCCGCAGGGTCAAAGCGCGCACGATACCTTCTGGGACTACGTGAGCCTGCAACCGG
AAACCCTGCACAACGTTATGTGGGCGATGAGCGACCGTGGTATCCCGCGTAGCTATCGTACCATGGAGGG
CTTTGGTATTCACACCTTCCGTCTGATCAACGCGGAAGGCAAGGCGACCTTTGTGCGTTTCCACTGGAAA
CCGCTGGCGGGTAAAGCGAGCCTGGTTTGGGACGAGGCGCAGAAACTGACCGGTCGTGACCCGGATTTCC
ACCGTCGTGAACTGTGGGAGGCGATTGAAGCGGGCGATTTTCCGGAATACGAGCTGGGTTTCCAACTGAT
CCCGGAGGAAGATGAATTCAAGTTTGACTTCGATCTGCTGGACCCGACCAAACTGATCCCGGAGGAACTG
GTGCCGGTTCAGCGTGTGGGCAAGATGGTTCTGAACCGTAACCCGGACAACTTCTTTGCGGAAAACGAGC
AAGCGGCGTTTCACCCGGGCCACATTGTGCCGGGTCTGGATTTCACCAACGACCCGCTGCTGCAGGGTCG
TCTGTTTAGCTATACCGATACCCAAATCAGCCGTCTGGGTGGCCCGAACTTTCACGAGATCCCGATTAAC
CGTCCGACCTGCCCGTACCACAACTTCCAGCGTGATGGCATGCACCGTATGGGTATTGACACCAACCCGG
CGAACTATGAGCCGAACAGCATCAACGACAACTGGCCGCGTGAAACCCCGCCGGGTCCGAAGCGTGGTGG
CTTTGAGAGCTACCAAGAGCGTGTGGAGGGTAACAAAGTTCGTGAGCGTAGCCCGAGCTTCGGCGAATAC
TATAGCCACCCGCGTCTGTTTTGGCTGAGCCAGACCCCGTTCGAACAACGTCACATCGTTGATGGTTTTA
GCTTCGAGCTGAGCAAGGTGGTTCGTCCGTATATTCGTGAACGTGTGGTTGATCAGCTGGCGCACATCGA
CCTGACCCTGGCGCAAGCGGTGGCGAAAAACCTGGGCATTGAGCTGACCGACGATCAGCTGAACATCACC
CCGCCGCCGGATGTTAACGGTCTGAAGAAAGACCCGAGCCTGAGCCTGTACGCGATTCCGGACGGCGATG
TGAAGGGTCGTGTGGTTGCGATCCTGCTGAACGATGAGGTTCGTAGCGCGGACCTGCTGGCGATCCTGAA
GGCGCTGAAGGCGAAAGGCGTGCACGCGAAACTGCTGTATAGCCGTATGGGCGAAGTGACCGCGGACGAT
GGTACCGTTCTGCCGATTGCGGCGACCTTTGCGGGTGCGCCGAGCCTGACCGTTGACGCGGTGATCGTTC
CGTGCGGCAACATCGCGGACATTGCGGATAACGGTGACGCGAACTACTATCTGATGGAAGCGTACAAGCA
CCTGAAACCGATTGCGCTGGCGGGCGATGCGCGTAAGTTTAAAGCGACCATCAAAATTGCGGACCAGGGC
GAGGAAGGTATCGTGGAGGCGGATAGCGCGGACGGTAGCTTCATGGACGAACTGCTGACCCTGATGGCGG
CGCACCGTGTTTGGAGCCGTATCCCGAAGATTGATAAAATTCCGGCGGCGAGCGGTGCGGGTGGCAGCGA
GGGTGGCGGTAGCGAAGGCGGTACCAGCGGTGCGACC
[1119 nt withheld, positions 7589-8707]
TAACTCGAGCACCACCACCACCACCACTGAGATCCGGCTGCTAACAAAGCCCGAAAGGAAGCTGAGTTGG
CTGCTGCCACCGCTGAGCAATAACTAGCATAACCCCTTGGGGCCTCTAAACGGGTCTTGAGGGGTTTTTT
GCTGAAAGGAGGAACTATATCCGGAT
